>Addgene plasmid #224175 | AiP13792 - pAAV-AiE0951h-minBG-SYFP2-P2A-3XFLAG-10aa-H2B-WPRE3-BGHpA (Alias: CN3792) | addgene full sequence | sequence record 446920 | Addgene NGS Result
CCTGCAGGCAGCTGCGCGCTCGCTCGCTCACTGAGGCCGCCCGGGCGTCGGGCGACCTTTGGTCGCCCGG
CCTCAGTGAGCGAGCGAGCGCGCAGAGAGGGAGTGGCCAACTCCATCACTAGGGGTTCCTGCGGCCGCAC
GCGTTCATTTTCTTTCCCACAGGGTGGTCAGAACCACCCTGGGTTCAGCCCAGCTCCCTCTCTGGGACAC
ATGTATCCTTGGAGGCCTGTAGCCACCACTCACTCCTCTCAGTGCCCTGCAGACTATACACAAAGCAGGA
GTCAATGCACAATAATGGAGATGGGGTGATTAATTGAGGTGAGGGTGGGTGGAACAAGAGGTCCCAGGTC
TTGTGCTTGGCACGAACTCTCTGGTTCTGCCTCTGCCAATGTGTGCTGCAGACAGCTAAGCTGACACTGG
CATCACCTGCACTGAGTCTCTGTGTCATGAGGTAGTCATGGAAACTCACTCCTTCCTAAGGTAATGAGGA
GACAATTAGGTAGAAATGAGAAATCGAGTTAATTGCTTGTCATCCCCTCTCTGCTCTCTGTGTATTTATT
CAAATTAAGCTTTTTCAGTTTTCTAGTGTCAGCAGATACCAATGATCGGAGCACAGGCTTGGGAGCCAGG
ACCTCCAGGAAACAGCCAGTACTGCATGAATCACTTGCCCTTCCTGCCTCTTTGTTTAGTCCTGACCCAA
GCATTCAGGAAAACAAATCTCTTTGCCTGACCTCCCTTGGCTTCTGACCGAAAGTCTCTGAACTGACTTA
ATTTTAACCATCTCTGGCTCCACATGCATTCAGAGCTCGGGCTGGGCATAAAAGTCAGGGCAGAGCCATC
TATTGCTTACATTTGCTTCTGGGATCCAGATCTTTCGAAGCTAGCGCTACCGGTCGCCACCATGGTCTCC
AAGGGCGAGGAGCTGTTCACCGGGGTGGTGCCCATCCTGGTCGAGCTGGACGGCGATGTCAACGGCCACA
AGTTCAGCGTGTCCGGCGAGGGCGAGGGCGATGCCACCTACGGCAAGCTGACCCTGAAGCTGATCTGCAC
CACCGGCAAGCTGCCCGTGCCCTGGCCCACCCTCGTGACCACCCTGGGCTACGGCGTGCAGTGCTTCGCC
CGCTACCCCGACCACATGAAGCAGCACGACTTCTTCAAGTCCGCCATGCCCGAAGGCTACGTCCAGGAGC
GCACCATCTTCTTCAAAGACGACGGCAACTACAAGACCCGCGCCGAGGTGAAGTTCGAGGGCGACACCCT
GGTGAACCGCATCGAGCTGAAGGGCATCGACTTCAAGGAGGACGGCAACATCCTGGGGCACAAGCTGGAG
TACAACTACAACAGCCACAACGTCTATATCACCGCCGACAAGCAGAAGAACGGCATCAAGGCCAACTTCA
AGATCCGCCACAACATCGAGGACGGCGGCGTGCAGCTCGCCGACCACTACCAGCAGAACACCCCCATCGG
CGACGGCCCCGTGCTGCTGCCCGACAACCACTACCTGAGCTACCAGTCCAAGCTGAGCAAAGACCCCAAC
GAGAAGCGCGATCACATGGTCCTGCTGGAGTTCGTGACCGCCGCCGGGATCACTCTCGGCATGGACGAGC
TGTACAAGGGCTCTGGTGCTACCAACTTCTCACTGTTGAAACAGGCAGGGGATGTAGAGGAGAATCCAGG
GCCTGGTGCTAGTGGAGACTACAAAGACCATGACGGAGATTATAAAGATCATGACATCGATTACAAGGAT
GACGATGACAAGTCCGGACTCAGATCTGGAGGCTCCGGAGGCCCAGAGCCAGCGAAGTCTGCTCCCGCCC
CGAAAAAGGGCTCCAAGAAGGCGGTGACTAAGGCGCAGAAGAAAGGCGGCAAGAAGCGCAAGCGCAGCCG
CAAGGAGAGCTATTCCATCTATGTGTACAAGGTTCTGAAGCAGGTCCACCCTGACACCGGCATTTCGTCC
AAGGCCATGGGCATCATGAATTCGTTTGTGAACGACATTTTCGAGCGCATCGCAGGAGAGGCTTCCCGCC
TGGCGCATTACAACAAGCGCTCGACCATCACCTCCCGGGAGATCCAGACGGCCGTGCGCCTGCTGCTGCC
TGGGGAGTTGGCCAAGCACGCCGTGTCCGAGGGTACTAAGGCCATCACCAAGTACACCAGCGCTAAGTAA
TGAGGCGCGCCGCGGCCGCGAATTCGATATCATAATCAACCTCTGGATTACAAAATTTGTGAAAGATTGA
CTGGTATTCTTAACTATGTTGCTCCTTTTACGCTATGTGGATACGCTGCTTTAATGCCTTTGTATCATGC
TATTGCTTCCCGTATGGCTTTCATTTTCTCCTCCTTGTATAAATCCTGGTTAGTTCTTGCCACGGCGGAA
CTCATCGCCGCCTGCCTTGCCCGCTGCTGGACAGGGGCTCGGCTGTTGGGCACTGACAATTCCGTGGCTC
GAGAGATCTTCGACTGTGCCTTCTAGTTGCCAGCCATCTGTTGTTTGCCCCTCCCCCGTGCCTTCCTTGA
CCCTGGAAGGTGCCACTCCCACTGTCCTTTCCTAATAAAATGAGGAAATTGCATCGCATTGTCTGAGTAG
GTGTCATTCTATTCTGGGGGGTGGGGTGGGGCAGGACAGCAAGGGGGAGGATTGGGAAGACAATAGCAGG
CATGAGATCTCACGTGCGGACCGAGCGGCCGCAGGAACCCCTAGTGATGGAGTTGGCCACTCCCTCTCTG
CGCGCTCGCTCGCTCACTGAGGCCGGGCGACCAAAGGTCGCCCGACGCCCGGGCTTTGCCCGGGCGGCCT
CAGTGAGCGAGCGAGCGCGCAGCTGCCTGCAGGGGCGCCTGATGCGGTATTTTCTCCTTACGCATCTGTG
CGGTATTTCACACCGCATA
[95 nt withheld, positions 2890-2984]
T
[46 nt withheld, positions 2986-3031]
C
[141 nt withheld, positions 3033-3173]
CCTTTGACGTTGGAGTCCACGTTCTTT
[37 nt withheld, positions 3201-3237]
ACTCTATCTCGGGCTATTCTTTTGATTTATAAGGGATTTTGCCGATTTCGGTCTATTGGTTAAAAAATGA
GCTGATTTAACAAAAATTTAACGCGAATTTTAACAAAATATTAACGTTTACAATTTTATGGTGCACTCTC
AGTACAATCTGCTCTGATGCCGCATAGTTAAGCCAGCCCCGACACCCGCCAACACCCGCTGACGCGCCCT
GACGGGCTTGTCTGCTCCCGGCATCCGCTTACAGACAAGCTGTGACCGTCTCCGGGAGCTGCATGTGTCA
GAGGTTTTCACCGTCATCACCGAAACGCGCGAGACGAAAGGGCCTCGTGATACGCCTATTTTTATAGGTT
AATGTCATGATAATAATGGTTTCTTAGACGTCAGGTGGCACTTTTCGGGGAAATGTGCGCGGAACCCCTA
TTTGTTTATTTTTCTAAATACATTCAAATATGTATCCGCTCATGAGACAATAACCCTGATAAATGCTTCA
ATAATATTGAAAAAGGAAGAGTATGAGTATTCAACATTTCCGTGTCGCCCTTATTCCCTTTTTTGCGGCA
TTTTGCCTTCCTGTTTTTGCTCACCCAGAAACGCTGGTGAAAGTAAAAGATGCTGAAGATCAGTTGGGTG
CACGAGTGGGTTACATCGAACTGGATCTCAACAGCGGTAAGATCCTTGAGAGTTTTCGCCCCGAAGAACG
TTTTCCAATGATGAGCACTTTTAAAGTTCTGCTATGTGGCGCGGTATTATCCCGTATTGACGCCGGGCAA
GAGCAACTCGGTCGCCGCATACACTATTCTCAGAATGACTTGGTTGAGTACTCACCAGTCACAGAAAAGC
ATCTTACGGATGGCATGACAGTAAGAGAATTATGCAGTGCTGCCATAACCATGAGTGATAACACTGCGGC
CAACTTACTTCTGACAACGATCGGAGGACCGAAGGAGCTAACCGCTTTTTTGCACAACATGGGGGATCAT
GTAACTCGCCTTGATCGTTGGGAACCGGAGCTGAATGAAGCCATACCAAACGACGAGCGTGACACCACGA
TGCCTGTAGCAATGGCAACAACGTTGCGCAAACTATTAACTGGCGAACTACTTACTCTAGCTTCCCGGCA
ACAATTAATAGACTGGATGGAGGCGGATAAAGTTGCAGGACCACTTCTGCGCTCGGCCCTTCCGGCTGGC
TGGTTTATTGCTGATAAATCTGGAGCCGGTGAGCGTGGGTCTCGCGGTATCATTGCAGCACTGGGGCCAG
ATGGTAAGCCCTCCCGTATCGTAGTTATCTACACGACGGGGAGTCAGGCAACTATGGATGAACGAAATAG
ACAGATCGCTGAGATAGGTGCCTCACTGATTAAGCATTGGTAACTGTCAGACCAAGTTTACTCATATATA
CTTTAGATTGATTTAAAACTTCATTTTTAATTTAAAAGGATCTAGGTGAAGATCCTTTTTGATAATCTCA
TGACCAAAATCCCTTAACGTGAGTTTTCGTTCCACTGAGCGTCAGACCCCGTAGAAAAGATCAAAGGATC
TTCTTGAGATCCTTTTTTTCTGCGCGTAATCTGCTGCTTGCAAACAAAAAAACCACCGCTACCAGCGGTG
GTTTGTTTGCCGGATCAAGAGCTACCAACTCTTTTTCCGAAGGTAACTGGCTTCAGCAGAGCGCAGATAC
CAAATACTGTTCTTCTAGTGTAGCCGTAGTTAGGCCACCACTTCAAGAACTCTGTAGCACCGCCTACATA
CCTCGCTCTGCTAATCCTGTTACCAGTGGCTGCTGCCAGTGGCGATAAGTCGTGTCTTACCGGGTTGGAC
TCAAGACGATAGTTACCGGATAAGGCGCAGCGGTCGGGCTGAACGGGGGGTTCGTGCACACAGCCCAGCT
TGGAGCGAACGACCTACACCGAACTGAGATACCTACAGCGTGAGCTATGAGAAAGCGCCACGCTTCCCGA
AGGGAGAAAGGCGGACAGGTATCCGGTAAGCGGCAGGGTCGGAACAGGAGAGCGCACGAGGGAGCTTCCA
GGGGGAAACGCCTGGTATCTTTATAGTCCTGTCGGGTTTCGCCACCTCTGACTTGAGCGTCGATTTTTGT
GATGCTCGTCAGGGGGGCGGAGCCTATGGAAAAACGCCAGCAACGCGGCCTTTTTACGGTTCCTGGCCTT
TTGCTGGCCTTTTGCTCACATGT
Features (pLannotate 1.2.2; 16 found; start..end, strand, type, name):
     12..39      +  repeat_region  AAV2 ITR (fragment): inverted terminal repeat of adeno-associated virus serotype 2 inverted
     68..95      +  repeat_region  AAV2 ITR (fragment): inverted terminal repeat of adeno-associated virus serotype 2 inverted
    902..1618    +  CDS            SYFP2: SYFP2 is a basic (constitutively fluorescent) yellow fluorescent protein published in 2006, derived from Aequorea victoria. It is reported to be a very rapidly-maturing monomer with moderate acid sensitivity.
   1697..1762    +  CDS            3xFLAG: three tandem FLAG® epitope tags, followed by an enterokinase cleavage site
   1793..2170    +  CDS            H2B: human histone H2B; HIST1H2BJ
   2204..2361    +  misc_feature   WPRE (fragment): woodchuck hepatitis virus posttranscriptional regulatory element
   2367..2447    +  misc_feature   WPRE (fragment): woodchuck hepatitis virus posttranscriptional regulatory element
   2464..2575    +  polyA_signal   bGH poly(A) signal: bovine growth hormone polyadenylation signal
   2693..2833    +  repeat_region  AAV2 ITR: inverted terminal repeat of adeno-associated virus serotype 2 inverted
   2838..2889    -  misc_feature   bom (fragment): basis of mobility region from pBR322
   2908..3363    +  rep_origin     f1 ori (sequence partly withheld): f1 bacteriophage origin of replication; arrow indicates direction of (+) strand synthesis
   3364..3413    -  misc_feature   bom (fragment): basis of mobility region from pBR322
   3515..3550    -  CDS            rop (fragment): Rop protein, which maintains plasmids at low copy number; rop
   3645..3749    +  promoter       AmpR promoter: bla
   3750..4610    +  CDS            AmpR: β-lactamase; bla; confers resistance to ampicillin, carbenicillin, and related antibiotics
   4781..5369    +  rep_origin     ori: high-copy-number ColE1/pMB1/pBR322/pUC origin of replication
