[The description below was written by a language model from this plasmid's Addgene catalogue record and pLannotate feature annotations shown in this document.]
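Description:
AiP13792 - pAAV-AiE0951h-minBG-SYFP2-P2A-3XFLAG-10aa-H2B-WPRE3-BGHpA (alias CN3792) is a 5,430 nt recombinant AAV transfer plasmid built to express a reporter in a defined striatal cell population. It is propagated in bacteria as a high-copy plasmid through a ColE1/pUC-type origin and selected with ampicillin via the bla gene and its promoter. The backbone also carries an f1 phage origin and small remnants of pBR322 bom and rop. The expression cassette is flanked by AAV2 inverted terminal repeats, which direct replication and packaging of the intervening DNA into AAV particles. The right ITR is annotated as complete, while only short fragments were detected on the left side, which is common for these repeat-rich, hard-to-sequence elements.

According to the name and stated purpose, transcription is driven by the AiE0951h enhancer placed upstream of a minimal beta-globin promoter (minBG). Neither element appears in the automated feature table, but they presumably lie in the unannotated region between the left ITR and the start of the coding sequence. The enhancer is designed to confer expression in striatal Pvalb+/Pthlh+ neurons. The synthetic open reading frame encodes the yellow fluorescent protein SYFP2, then a P2A self-cleaving peptide, then human histone H2B carrying an N-terminal 3xFLAG tag joined through a 10-amino-acid linker. A single transcript should therefore yield free SYFP2 plus a separate, chromatin-bound FLAG-tagged nuclear marker. A shortened WPRE (WPRE3, annotated as two fragments) enhances transcript stability and expression, and the bovine growth hormone polyadenylation signal terminates the message. The construct belongs to an enhancer AAV toolbox for accessing striatal cell types and serves to label the targeted neurons.
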