Addgene plasmid #224175: AiP13792 - pAAV-AiE0951h-minBG-SYFP2-P2A-3XFLAG-10aa-H2B-WPRE3-BGHpA (Alias: CN3792)
Purpose: AiE0951h is an enhancer sequence, designed to drive AAV-mediated transgene expression in striatal Pvalb+/Pthlh+ neurons
Depositing lab: Allen Institute for Brain Science & Jonathan Ting. Depositing organization: Allen Institute. Publication: Enhancer AAV toolbox for accessing and perturbing striatal cell types and circuits. Hunker AC, Wirthlin ME, Gill G, Johansen NJ, Hooper M, Omstead V, Vargas S, Lerma MN, Taskin N, Weed N, Laird WD, Bishaw YM, Bendrick JL, Gore BB, Ben-Simon Y, Opitz-Araya X, Martinez RA, Way SW, Thyagarajan B, Otto S, Sanchez REA, Alexander JR, Amaya A, Amster A, Arbuckle J, Ayala A, Baker PM, Barcelli T, Barta S, Bertagnolli D, Bielstein C, Bishwakarma P, Bowlus J, Boyer G, Brouner K, Casian B, Casper T, Chakka AB, Chakrabarty R, Chong P, Clark M, Colbert K, Daniel S, Dawe T, Departee M, DiValentin P, Donadio NP, Dotson NI, Dwivedi D, Egdorf T, Fliss T, Gary A, Goldy J, Grasso C, Groce EL, Gudsnuk K, Han W, Haradon Z, Hastings S, Helback O, Ho WV, Huang C, Johnson T, Jones DL, Juneau Z, Kenney J, Leibly M, Li S, Liang E, Loeffler H, Lusk NA, Madigan Z, Malloy J, Malone J, McCue R, Melchor J, Mich JK, Moosman S, Morin E, Naidoo R, Newman D, Ngo K, Nguyen K, Oster AL, Ouellette B, Oyama AA, Pena N, Pham T, Phillips E, Pom C, Potekhina L, Ransford S, Ray PL, Reding M, Rette DF, Reynoldson C, Rimorin C, Sigler AR, Rocha DB, Ronellenfitch K, Ruiz A, Sawyer L, Sevigny JP, Shapovalova NV, Shepard N, Shulga L, Soliman S, Staats B, Taormina MJ, Tieu M, Wang Y, Wilkes J, Wood T, Zhou T, Williford A, Dee N, Mollenkopf T, Ng L, Esposito L, Kalmbach BE, Yao S, Ariza J, Collman F, Mufti S, Smith K, Waters J, Ersing I, Patrick M, Zeng H, Lein ES, Kojima Y, Horwitz G, Owen SF, Levi BP, Daigle TL, Tasic B, Bakken TE, Ting JT. Neuron. 2025 May 21;113(10):1507-1524.e17. doi: 10.1016/j.neuron.2025.04.035. PubMed 40403704.
Backbone
  Vector backbone: rAAV
  Vector type: AAV
Growth in bacteria
  Bacterial resistance: Ampicillin, 100 μg/mL
  Growth temperature: 30°C
  Growth strain: NEB Stable
  Copy number: High Copy
Gene/Insert
  Gene/Insert name: SYFP2-P2A-3XFLAG-10aa-H2B
  Species: Synthetic
  Cloning method: Restriction Enzyme; 5′ cloning site unknown (unknown if destroyed)
Terms and licenses: Academic/Nonprofit Terms; Industry Terms: Not Available to Industry
Depositor comments: Allen Institute plasmid alias: CN3792 . This work supported by NIH BRAIN Initiative grant UF1MH128339.
How to cite: AiP13792 - pAAV-AiE0951h-minBG-SYFP2-P2A-3XFLAG-10aa-H2B-WPRE3-BGHpA (Alias: CN3792) was a gift from Allen Institute for Brain Science & Jonathan Ting (Addgene plasmid # 224175 ; http://n2t.net/addgene:224175 ; RRID:Addgene_224175)
